Addgene plasmid #219770: pNK3625
Purpose: MoClo-compatible Level 0 vector carrying promoter pWRKY70
Depositing lab: Karen Sarkisyan. Depositing organization: Light Bio. Publication: Non-invasive imaging of salicylic and jasmonic acid activities in planta. Balakireva AV, Karataeva TA, Karampelias M, Mitiouchkina TY, Macháček J, Shakhova ES, Perfilov MM, Belozerova OA, Palkina KA, Drazna N, Vondrakova Z, Fleiss A, Fakhranurova LI, Markina NM, Morozov VV, Bugaeva EN, Delnova GM, Choob VV, Yampolsky IV, Petrášek J, Mishin AS, Sarkisyan KS. bioRxiv 2025.02.17.636591; doi: https://doi.org/10.1101/2025.02.17.636591.
Backbone
  Vector backbone: MoClo Level 0
  Backbone size w/o insert (bp): 2247
  Vector type: Plant Expression, Synthetic Biology
Growth in bacteria
  Bacterial resistance: Spectinomycin, 50 μg/mL
  Growth temperature: 37°C
  Growth strain: DH5alpha
  Copy number: High Copy
Gene/Insert
  Gene/Insert name: Promoter WRKY70
  Species: Synthetic
  Insert size (bp): 2064
  Promoter: pWRKY70
  Cloning method: Restriction Enzyme; 5′ cloning site BsaI (destroyed during cloning); 3′ cloning site BsaI (destroyed during cloning)
  Sequencing primers: 5′ cttttgctggccttttgctc; 3′ ggttaatgtcatgataataatggt
Terms and licenses: Academic/Nonprofit Terms; Industry Terms: Not Available to Industry
Depositor comments: Please visit https://doi.org/10.1101/2025.02.17.636591 for bioRxiv preprint.
How to cite: pNK3625 was a gift from Karen Sarkisyan (Addgene plasmid # 219770 ; http://n2t.net/addgene:219770 ; RRID:Addgene_219770)
