[The description below was written by a language model from this plasmid's Addgene catalogue record and pLannotate feature annotations shown in this document.]
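Description:
pNK3625 is a MoClo-compatible Level 0 part plasmid that stores a single regulatory element, the WRKY70 promoter (pWRKY70), for Golden Gate assembly of plant expression constructs. The backbone is a small (about 2.2 kb) MoClo Level 0 vector propagated in E. coli from a high-copy ColE1/pUC-type origin of replication. It is selected with spectinomycin through the aadA aminoglycoside adenylyltransferase gene, which spans the numbering origin of the 4.3 kb sequence record. An AmpR (bla) promoter is annotated upstream of that region.

The insert is roughly 2.1 kb, listed as synthetic, and was introduced through BsaI sites recorded as destroyed during cloning. As a Level 0 module the plasmid carries no coding sequence, reporter or terminator of its own. The promoter is meant to be combined with other standard parts into a Level 1 transcription unit and then into higher-order multigene plant vectors. The promoter itself is not annotated in the automated feature table. The remaining hits are very short fragments (gentamicin acetyltransferase, an integrase, lacI, and a Drosophila hsp70 poly(A) signal). The first two probably reflect remnants of the resistance cassette's origin, and the others are likely chance matches, so none should be read as a functional element.

WRKY70 is generally known as a plant transcription factor gene responsive to salicylic acid signalling. The associated work concerns non-invasive imaging of salicylic and jasmonic acid activity in planta. This suggests the part is intended to drive hormone-responsive reporter expression, although the record does not specify the downstream reporter or the plant species the promoter sequence was derived from.
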