Features (pLannotate 1.2.2; 7 found; start..end, strand, type, name):
    633..689     -  CDS            GmR (fragment): gentamycin acetyltransferase; aacC1; confers resistance to gentamycin
    777..857     +  CDS            int (fragment): INT2_ECOLX - Protein inferred from homology: Swiss-Prot protein existence level 3. Putative integrase believed to be involved in the insertion of antibiotic resistance genes into plasmids and transposons. From Escherichia coli.
    848..952     -  promoter       AmpR promoter: bla
   1628..1644    +  polyA_signal   hsp70 poly(A) (fragment): polyadenlyation signal from the Drosophila melanogaster hsp70Ab gene
   3157..3206    -  CDS            lacI (fragment): lac repressor; lacI; The lac repressor binds to the lac operator to inhibit transcription in E. coli. This inhibition can be relieved by adding lactose or isopropyl-β-D-thiogalactopyranoside (IPTG).
   3389..3977    -  rep_origin     ori: high-copy-number ColE1/pMB1/pBR322/pUC origin of replication
   4151..626     -  CDS            aadA (across the origin): S3AD_ECOLX - Experimental evidence at protein level: Swiss-Prot protein existence level 1. Mediates bacterial resistance to the antibiotics streptomycin and spectinomycin. From Escherichia coli.
>Addgene plasmid #219770 | pNK3625 | addgene full sequence | sequence record 438220 | Addgene NGS Result
GCAGCGACATCCTTCGGCGCGATTTTGCCGGTTACTGCGCTGTACCAAATGCGGGACAACGTAAGCACTA
CATTTCGCTCATCGCCAGCCCAGTCGGGCGGCGAGTTCCATAGCGTTAAGGTTTCATTTAGCGCCTCAAA
TAGATCCTGTTCAGGAACCGGATCAAAGAGTTCCTCCGCCGCTGGACCTACCAAGGCAACGCTATGTTCT
CTTGCTTTTGTCAGCAAGATAGCCAGATCAATGTCGATCGTGGCTGGCTCGAAGATACCTGCAAGAATGT
CATTGCGCTGCCATTCTCCAAATTGCAGTTCGCGCTTAGCTGGATAACGCCACGGAATGATGTCGTCGTG
CACAACAATGGTGACTTCTACAGCGCGGAGAATCTCGCTCTCTCCAGGGGAAGCCGAAGTTTCCAAAAGG
TCGTTGATCAAAGCTCGCCGCGTTGTTTCATCAAGCCTTACGGTCACCGTAACCAGCAAATCAATATCGC
TGTGTGGCTTCAGGCCGCCATCCACTGCGGAGCCGTACAAATGTACGGCCAGCAACGTCGGTTCGAGATG
GCGCTCGATGACGCCAACTACCTCTGATAGTTGAGTCGATACTTCGGCGATCACCGCTTCCCTCATGATG
TTTAACTTTGTTTTAGGGCGACTGCCCTGCTGCGTAACATCGTTGCTGCTCCATAACATCAAACATCGAC
CCACGGCGTAACGCGCTTGCTGCTTGGATGCCCGAGGCATAGACTGTACCCCAAAAAAAAACAGTCATAA
CAAGCCATGAAAACCGCCACTGCGCCGTTACCACCGCTGCGTTCGGTCAAGGTTCTGGACCAGTTGCGTG
AGCGCATACTCTTCCTTTTTCAATATTATTGAAGCATTTATCAGGGTTATTGTCTCATGAGCGGATACAT
ATTTGAATGTATTTAGAAAAATAAACAAATAGGGGTTCCGCGCACATTTCCCCGAAAAGTGCCACCTGAC
GTCTAAGAAACCATTATTATCATGACATTAACCTATAAAAATAGGCGTATCACGAGGCCCTTTCGTCCAC
TGAAGAGCCACTTCGTGGTCTCACATTTTGTTAGTTTTGAGGAAGTTTTTGGTGAGTGGTATCTTATTTT
TCTTTCCTCTTGGTGTGGTTTGTATGATTAAAGGAAAGAAGAGAAGTGTGTGTAAATATAAGGTGGAAAT
AAGATTTGTAATGATGGGCACTTTTTATTTTGTTGGTTTCTTTGATTTTTTTTTTTAGAGGAAGATGCGA
GGAAATGAGAAGGAAGAAAGAGAGATGTGTGAGGAAATGAGATGGAACTTGAACTTATCCACCCATTTCT
TTTGCTTATGGTGAGCTTGACGTAAGCTCAAATGACGTAGTGATGAATGATGTCATTTCATCCCTAAGTG
AGAATGGAATATATATAATTTTGCTGAAATCCAAACTTAGGGTCCTTTAATGTTTTCTATAACCGGATAA
AATTTGTATCAAAAACTAGACTAATTAAAAGAGTTATGAAAAACTATCCATTTAAAGATTAAACAAGATT
CTAAATTTCATTTGTAAACTTTTTTGTTCCTCGAGATTGTACTACCAATTTTTTTTTACTGATGTAGTAA
GATCAGTTGGAATAGTGAATTATTTATTTGAAATCTCGAGTTAAATTTGATATCCAAATGATATGATCCG
TTTTTCTATGAAGATAATTTTGAATAGTAGTTTATATATCAAAAATTCAAAAAGACATGTATATAGTCCT
TATCAGCTATCAATCCAGATGTATACCCCCTAAATAGACCTACTATTTCAAATAGATAACGAGACACGAA
ATTTACAATCAACTAGTCCGAAATGAATTGCCCTTGTAATCAAATACTTGAATGACAGATATAATTGGGA
GTTGGGACGGATTATCTAAATCAGATTGATTACGTTGAAAGAATCAATATATAAACTAATTAACTCTTTT
TTTTTTGTTAAGTTAGACTAGTAAACGTATCACCTCGCTGCACTAATATATAAACTATATGGAGTATCAA
AGCTAAACTTTTCTACCCAATTTTTTTATAGGAACCTATCTTATATTATACTTAAATTTAACATATTCTA
TAAAAATAGCAACACAATCTATCGTTGAAAAGTATTTTCTTTCACCCGGAAACACTTTATTCCGTTTTCG
TGGAAAAGGTAGAGTTGGGCGGGGCATTGATTTAAAACTTTAATATTAGAAGATTATTTAAAGAGGTGTA
TGTGGTCGATCGACTCAATGGCCCCTAGGCCCTAGCTATCTCAATGCATACATGCGATGCGGATGGGTTC
TCCTCGCTTAGAGATGTCTAGTTGGTCTATAGTGCTCCCTCACAGCCTCACTCTCTTCTATATGCACCAA
GCCACCAAGGTTTTTTTAATGATACATTTATGCCCAAGTATAAATTAACATTGGTGATATTTTTTTTAGA
TATGACAAGTTTTTGCATACCCATTATCAAAAAGTCGGATAATAGTCCATAAATTTATCTTACGGAAGCA
TTATAAGAGAATGTTAAATTATTACATTTTTTCACGTCGAACTTTTAAATTAATGATTTTGAAATTTTTT
CCCTTCATACGAAGTCTATTAACGCCAGTTGAGCTAGGATCATATCAATCAATTTCAGAACACATAAACA
ATTGCATGGGTTAAGAATCGACAAAGTATTACTTTTTTGTGTATAAAGATAAATTATGACTAAAAAGATA
CTTAATCCGTTTTAAAATATAAGATGTTTAACTAAAAACACGTATATTAAAAATTACATATTTTTAAAAA
GTTCAACCAAACATAAAGAAAATGCATAATATAACTAATAACTAATCATAAAATATTGCATAAGAACTTG
AAAATATTACTTTATTATGAAACTATTTGTTTTTTTTTCCAAAACATCTCGTACTATAAAATGGAAAGAA
TATAGTTTAGGATAAGATTTAAGTTATTTCCGGGATAGTACCACTTAACTTCAGACCAAATTTGTACGCA
GGTTCATAAATGAGATCCGTTATTAATGCCGTAAAGTTTAGTGGTTGTGTCTCAACTTTTTCATTAATTC
AAAAAGGTTGGCTCTCTAGCCTAAGTTAATATGCGAGATACTATGATAAACCAGTTGCTCCTGAGACCAC
AGAGTGATTAATGAATCGGCCAACGCGCGGGGAGAGGCGGTTTGCGTATTGGGCGCTCTTCCGCTTCCTC
GCTCACTGACTCGCTGCGCTCGGTCGTTCGGCTGCGGCGAGCGGTATCAGCTCACTCAAAGGCGGTAATA
CGGTTATCCACAGAATCAGGGGATAACGCAGGAAAGAACATGTGAGCAAAAGGCCAGCAAAAGGCCAGGA
ACCGTAAAAAGGCCGCGTTGCTGGCGTTTTTCCATAGGCTCCGCCCCCCTGACGAGCATCACAAAAATCG
ACGCTCAAGTCAGAGGTGGCGAAACCCGACAGGACTATAAAGATACCAGGCGTTTCCCCCTGGAAGCTCC
CTCGTGCGCTCTCCTGTTCCGACCCTGCCGCTTACCGGATACCTGTCCGCCTTTCTCCCTTCGGGAAGCG
TGGCGCTTTCTCATAGCTCACGCTGTAGGTATCTCAGTTCGGTGTAGGTCGTTCGCTCCAAGCTGGGCTG
TGTGCACGAACCCCCCGTTCAGCCCGACCGCTGCGCCTTATCCGGTAACTATCGTCTTGAGTCCAACCCG
GTAAGACACGACTTATCGCCACTGGCAGCAGCCACTGGTAACAGGATTAGCAGAGCGAGGTATGTAGGCG
GTGCTACAGAGTTCTTGAAGTGGTGGCCTAACTACGGCTACACTAGAAGAACAGTATTTGGTATCTGCGC
TCTGCTGAAGCCAGTTACCTTCGGAAAAAGAGTTGGTAGCTCTTGATCCGGCAAACAAACCACCGCTGGT
AGCGGTGGTTTTTTTGTTTGCAAGCAGCAGATTACGCGCAGAAAAAAAGGATCTCAAGAAGATCCTTTGA
TCTTTTCTACGGGGTCTGACGCTCAGTGGAACGAAAACTCACGTTAAGGGATTTTGGTCATGAGATTATC
AAAAAGGATCTTCACCTAGATCCTTTTAAATTAAAAATGAAGTTTTAAATCAATCTAAAGTATATATGAG
TAAACTTGGTCTGACAGTTATTTGCCGACTACCTTGGTGATCTCGCCTTTTACGTAATGGACAAATTCTT
CCAACTGATCTGCGCGCGAGGCCAAGCGATCTTCTTCTTGTCCAAGATAAGCCTGTCTAGCTTCAAGTAT
GACGGGCTGATACTGGGCCGGCAGGCGCTCCATTGCCCAGTCG
